Addgene plasmid #233682: CT534
Purpose: Red light-inducible Vcre-C; Vcre-278C-PhyA
Depositing lab: Wilson Wong. Depositing organization: Boston University Main Campus. Publication: Multiplexing light-inducible recombinases to control cell fate, Boolean logic, and cell patterning in mammalian cells. Tous C, Kinstlinger IS, Rice MEL, Deng J, Wong WW. Sci Adv. 2025 May 9;11(19):eadt1971. doi: 10.1126/sciadv.adt1971. Epub 2025 May 9. PubMed 40344052.
Backbone
  Vector backbone: Unknown
  Vector type: Mammalian Expression
Growth in bacteria
  Bacterial resistance: Ampicillin, 100 μg/mL
  Growth temperature: 37°C
  Growth strain: DH5alpha
  Copy number: High Copy
Gene/Insert
  Gene/Insert name: Vcre-278C-PhyA
  Species: H. sapiens (human)
  Mutation: None
  Cloning method: Gibson Cloning
Terms and licenses: Academic/Nonprofit Terms; Industry Terms: Not Available to Industry
How to cite: CT534 was a gift from Wilson Wong (Addgene plasmid # 233682 ; http://n2t.net/addgene:233682 ; RRID:Addgene_233682)
