[The description below was written by a language model from this plasmid's Addgene catalogue record and pLannotate feature annotations shown in this document.]
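Description:
CT534 is a 7,467-nt mammalian expression plasmid encoding one half of a red light-inducible split recombinase, listed as Vcre-278C-PhyA. The backbone is recorded as unknown. The annotated features show a CAG-type layout: a CMV immediate-early enhancer, chicken β-actin promoter and chimeric β-actin/β-globin intron drive strong constitutive transcription. The open reading frame is followed by a bGH polyadenylation signal, and a rabbit β-globin poly(A) region lies further downstream. In bacteria the plasmid is maintained at high copy through a ColE1/pUC-type origin and selected with ampicillin via the bla gene and its own promoter. An SV40 origin and SV40 poly(A) signal are also present, along with leftover lac promoter/operator and lacI fragments that appear to be cloning-vector remnants.

Within the expression cassette, the only annotated coding feature is a segment matched to an oat phytochrome A entry. Phytochrome A is a plant photoreceptor that interconverts between a red-absorbing Pr form and a far-red-absorbing Pfr form. The Vcre portion is not annotated. Going by the name, it is presumably a C-terminal Vcre fragment split at around residue 278, and it may lie in the unannotated stretch between the phytochrome match and the bGH signal, although the record does not define the fusion order, linkers or exact boundaries. The catalogue lists the insert species as human, which does not fit the plant match for the annotated part.

The intended use is optogenetic control of recombination. Red light would presumably drive PhyA to bind a partner domain fused to the complementary N-terminal Vcre fragment, carried on a separate construct not described here, and so reconstitute recombinase activity. The associated work concerns multiplexing light-inducible recombinases for cell fate control, Boolean logic and patterning in mammalian cells.
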