Features (pLannotate 1.2.2; 19 found; start..end, strand, type, name):
    676..780     -  promoter       AmpR promoter: bla
    811..1190    +  enhancer       CMV enhancer: human cytomegalovirus immediate early enhancer
   1192..1468    +  promoter       chicken β-actin promoter: No description available
   1469..2485    +  intron         chimeric intron: chimera between introns from chicken β-actin and rabbit β-globin
   2632..4113    +  CDS            PHYA5: PHYA5_AVESA - Also known as PHY5. Experimental evidence at protein level: Swiss-Prot protein existence level 1. Regulatory photoreceptor which exists in two forms that are reversibly interconvertible by light: the Pr form that absorbs maximally in the red region of the spectrum and the Pfr form that absorbs maximally in the far-red region. Photoconversion of Pr to Pfr induces an array of morphogenic responses, whereas reconversion of Pfr to Pr cancels the induction of those responses. Pfr controls the expression of a number of nuclear genes including those encoding the small subunit of ribulos
   4852..5076    +  polyA_signal   bGH poly(A) signal: bovine growth hormone polyadenylation signal
   5080..5101    +  promoter       SV40 promoter (fragment): SV40 enhancer and early promoter
   5239..5310    +  CDS            HBB (fragment): HBB_PONPY - Experimental evidence at transcript level: Swiss-Prot protein existence level 2. Involved in oxygen transport from the lung to the various peripheral tissues. From Pongo pygmaeus (Bornean orangutan).
   5381..5436    +  polyA_signal   β-globin poly(A) signal: rabbit β-globin polyadenylation signal (Gil and Proudfoot, 1987)
   5821..5837    -  protein_bind   lac operator: The lac repressor binds to the lac operator to inhibit transcription in E. coli. This inhibition can be relieved by adding lactose or isopropyl-β-D-thiogalactopyranoside (IPTG). lac repressor encoded by lacI
   5845..5875    -  promoter       lac promoter: promoter for the E. coli lac operon
   5890..5911    -  protein_bind   CAP binding site: CAP binding activates transcription in the presence of cAMP. E. coli catabolite activator protein
   5924..5963    -  CDS            lacI (fragment): lac repressor; lacI; The lac repressor binds to the lac operator to inhibit transcription in E. coli. This inhibition can be relieved by adding lactose or isopropyl-β-D-thiogalactopyranoside (IPTG).
   5970..5992    +  promoter       SV40 promoter (fragment): SV40 enhancer and early promoter
   5996..6130    +  rep_origin     SV40 ori: SV40 origin of replication
   6150..6284    +  polyA_signal   SV40 poly(A) signal: SV40 polyadenylation signal
   6286..6340    -  CDS            lacI (fragment): lac repressor; lacI; The lac repressor binds to the lac operator to inhibit transcription in E. coli. This inhibition can be relieved by adding lactose or isopropyl-β-D-thiogalactopyranoside (IPTG).
   6523..7111    -  rep_origin     ori: high-copy-number ColE1/pMB1/pBR322/pUC origin of replication
   7282..675     -  CDS            AmpR (across the origin): β-lactamase; bla; confers resistance to ampicillin, carbenicillin, and related antibiotics
>Addgene plasmid #233682 | CT534 | addgene full sequence | sequence record 465003 | Addgene NGS Result
AGCCGGAAGGGCCGAGCGCAGAAGTGGTCCTGCAACTTTATCCGCCTCCATCCAGTCTATTAATTGTTGC
CGGGAAGCTAGAGTAAGTAGTTCGCCAGTTAATAGTTTGCGCAACGTTGTTGCCATTGCTACAGGCATCG
TGGTGTCACGCTCGTCGTTTGGTATGGCTTCATTCAGCTCCGGTTCCCAACGATCAAGGCGAGTTACATG
ATCCCCCATGTTGTGCAAAAAAGCGGTTAGCTCCTTCGGTCCTCCGATCGTTGTCAGAAGTAAGTTGGCC
GCAGTGTTATCACTCATGGTTATGGCAGCACTGCATAATTCTCTTACTGTCATGCCATCCGTAAGATGCT
TTTCTGTGACTGGTGAGTACTCAACCAAGTCATTCTGAGAATAGTGTATGCGGCGACCGAGTTGCTCTTG
CCCGGCGTCAATACGGGATAATACCGCGCCACATAGCAGAACTTTAAAAGTGCTCATCATTGGAAAACGT
TCTTCGGGGCGAAAACTCTCAAGGATCTTACCGCTGTTGAGATCCAGTTCGATGTAACCCACTCGTGCAC
CCAACTGATCTTCAGCATCTTTTACTTTCACCAGCGTTTCTGGGTGAGCAAAAACAGGAAGGCAAAATGC
CGCAAAAAAGGGAATAAGGGCGACACGGAAATGTTGAATACTCATACTCTTCCTTTTTCAATATTATTGA
AGCATTTATCAGGGTTATTGTCTCATGAGCGGATACATATTTGAATGTATTTAGAAAAATAAACAAATAG
GGGTTCCGCGCACATTTCCCCGAAAAGTGCCACCTGGGTCGACATTGATTATTGACTAGTTATTAATAGT
AATCAATTACGGGGTCATTAGTTCATAGCCCATATATGGAGTTCCGCGTTACATAACTTACGGTAAATGG
CCCGCCTGGCTGACCGCCCAACGACCCCCGCCCATTGACGTCAATAATGACGTATGTTCCCATAGTAACG
CCAATAGGGACTTTCCATTGACGTCAATGGGTGGAGTATTTACGGTAAACTGCCCACTTGGCAGTACATC
AAGTGTATCATATGCCAAGTACGCCCCCTATTGACGTCAATGACGGTAAATGGCCCGCCTGGCATTATGC
CCAGTACATGACCTTATGGGACTTTCCTACTTGGCAGTACATCTACGTATTAGTCATCGCTATTACCATG
GTCGAGGTGAGCCCCACGTTCTGCTTCACTCTCCCCATCTCCCCCCCCTCCCCCCCCCCAATTTTGTATT
TATTTATTTTTTAATTATTTTGTGCAGCGATGGGGGCGGGGGGGGGGGGGGGCGCGCGCCGGGGGGGGCG
GGGCGGGGCGAGGGGCGGGGCGGGGCGAGGCGGAGAGGTGCGGCGGCAGCCAATCAGAGCGGCGCGCTCC
GAAAGTTTCCTTTTATGGCGAGGCGGCGGCGGCGGCGGCCCTATAAAAAGCGAAGCGCGCGGCGGGCGGG
AGTCGCTGCGCGCTGCCTTCGCCCCGTGCCCCGCTCCGCCGCCGCCTCGCGCCGCCCGCCCCGGCTCTGA
CTGACCGCGTTACTCCCACAGGTGAGCGGGCGGGACGGCCCTTCTCCTCCGGGCTGTAATTAGCGCTTGG
TTTAATGACGGCTTGTTTCTTTTCTGTGGCTGCGTGAAAGCCTTGAGGGGCTCCGGGAGGGCCCTTTGTG
CGGGGGGAGCGGCTCGGGGGGTGCGTGCGTGTGTGTGTGCGTGGGGAGCGCCGCGTGCGGCTCCGCGCTG
CCCGGCGGCTGTGAGCGCTGCGGGCGCGGCGCGGGGCTTTGTGCGCTCCGCAGTGTGCGCGAGGGGAGCG
CGGCCGGGGGCGGTGCCCCGCGGTGCGGGGGGGGCTGCGAGGGGAACAAAGGCTGCGTGCGGGGTGTGTG
CGTGGGGGGGTGAGCAGGGGGTGTGGGCGCGTCGGTCGGGCTGCAACCCCCCCTGCACCCCCCTCCCCGA
GTTGCTGAGCACGGCCCGGCTTCGGGTGCGGGGCTCCGTACGGGGCGTGGCGCGGGGCTCGCCGTGCCGG
GCGGGGGGTGGCGGCAGGTGGGGGTGCCGGGCGGGGCGGGGCCGCCTCGGGCCGGGGAGGGCTCGGGGGA
GGGGCGCGGCGGCCCCCGGAGCGCCGGCGGCTGTCGAGGCGCGGCGAGCCGCAGCCATTGCCTTTTATGG
TAATCGTGCGAGAGGGCGCAGGGACTTCCTTTGTCCCAAATCTGTGCGGAGCCGAAATCTGGGAGGCGCC
GCCGCACCCCCTCTAGCGGGCGCGGGGCGAAGCGGTGCGGCGCCGGCAGGAAGGAAATGGGCGGGGAGGG
CCTTCGTGCGTCGCCGCGCCGCCGTCCCCTTCTCCCTCTCCAGCCTCGGGGCTGTCCGCGGGGGGACGGC
TGCCTTCGGGGGGGACGGGGCAGGGCGGGGTTCGGCTTCTGGCGTGTGACCGGCGGCTCTAGAGCCTCTG
CTAACCATGTTCATGCCTTCTTCTTTTTCCTACAGCTCCTGGGCAACGTGCTGGTTATTGTGCTGTCTCA
TCATTTTGGCAAAGAATTGATTAATTCGAGCGAAGGCGCGCCCATTACTCGCATCCATTCTCAGGCTGTC
TCGTCTCGTCTCGCACGCGTGCCGCCACCATGGAGAAGAAGATGAGCGGATCTCGTCCCACACAGTCCAG
CGAGGGATCTCGTAGATCTCGTCACTCCGCTCGTATCATCGCTCAGACCACCGTGGACGCCAAACTGCAC
GCCGATTTCGAGGAGAGCGGCTCCTCCTTTGATTACTCCACCAGCGTGAGGGTGACTGGTCCCGTGGTCG
AGAACCAGCCTCCTAGGAGCGACAAGGTCACCACAACCTACCTCCATCATATCCAGAAGGGCAAGCTGAT
CCAGCCCTTTGGATGTTTACTGGCTTTAGACGAAAAGACCTTCAAGGTCATCGCCTACTCCGAGAACGCC
TCCGAACTGCTCACAATGGCTTCCCACGCCGTGCCTAGCGTGGGAGAGCACCCCGTTCTGGGCATCGGCA
CCGATATCAGATCTTTATTTACCGCTCCCAGCGCTTCCGCTTTACAGAAGGCTCTCGGCTTCGGCGACGT
GTCTTTACTGAACCCTATCCTCGTCCATTGTCGTACATCCGCCAAGCCCTTCTACGCCATTATCCATAGG
GTGACCGGATCCATCATCATCGACTTCGAACCCGTTAAGCCCTATGAAGTGCCCATGACAGCCGCCGGAG
CTTTACAGAGCTATAAGCTGGCCGCCAAGGCCATCACCAGACTCCAGTCTTTACCCAGCGGAAGCATGGA
GAGGCTGTGCGACACCATGGTGCAAGAAGTCTTCGAGCTGACTGGTTACGATCGTGTCATGGCCTACAAG
TTCCACGAGGACGACCACGGCGAGGTGGTGAGCGAAGTGACCAAGCCCGGTTTAGAACCCTATTTAGGTT
TACACTATCCCGCCACAGACATCCCCCAAGCTGCCAGATTTTTATTTATGAAGAACAAGGTGAGAATGAT
CGTGGACTGCAACGCCAAGCACGCTAGGGTTTTACAAGATGAGAAGCTGAGCTTCGATTTAACCCTCTGC
GGCAGCACTTTAAGAGCTCCCCACTCTTGTCATCTGCAATACATGGCCAATATGGACAGCATCGCTTCTT
TAGTGATGGCCGTGGTGGTGAATGAGGAGGATGGAGAGGGCGATGCTCCCGATGCCACCACACAGCCTCA
GAAGAGAAAGAGGCTGTGGGGTTTAGTGGTCTGCCACAACACCACCCCCAGATTTGTCCCTTTTCCCTTA
CGTTATGCTTGTGAATTTTTAGCCCAAGTGTTTGCCATCCACGTCAACAAGGAGGTCGAGCTGGACAACC
AGATGGTGGAGAAGAACATTTTACGTACCCAGACACTCCTCTGCGACATGCTCATGAGGGACGCTCCCCT
CGGCATCGTGAGCCAGTCCCCCAATATTATGGATTTAGTCAAGTGCGACGGCGCCGCCTTATTATACAAG
GACAAGATCTGGAAGCTGGGCACCACCCCTAGCGAGTTCCATTTACAAGAAATCGCTTCTTGGCTGTGTG
AGTACCACATGGATTCCACCGGTTTAAGCACCGATTCTTTACACGACGCTGGCTTTCCTAGGGCTTTATC
TTTAGGCGACAGCGTCTGCGGAATGGCTGCCGTTCGTATCAGCAGCAAAGATATGATTTTCTGGTTTCGT
TCCCATACCGCCGGCGAAGTGAGATGGGGCGGCGCCAAACACGACCCCGATGATAGGGACGATGCCAGAA
GGATGCACCCCAGATCCTCCTTCAAGGCTTTTCTGGAGGTGGTGAAGACCAGAAGCTTACCTTGGAAGGA
CTACGAAATGGATGCCATCCACTCTTTACAGCTCATCTTACGTAACGCCTTTAAGGACAGCGAGACCACC
GACGTGAACACAAAGGTGATCTATAGCAAGCTCAACGATCTCAAGATTGATGGAATCCAATCCGGAGGGT
CTGGCTCCGGATCAAGTGGTGGCAGCGGTACCGGCGAGGTGCTGCACAAGCCCATCACCACCAAGACAGT
GGAAGGCGTGTTCTACAGCGCCTGGGAGACACTGGACCTGGGCAGACAGGGCGTGAAGCCTTTCACAGCC
CACAGCGCCAGAGTGGGAGCCGCTCAGGACCTGCTGAAGAAGGGCTACAATACCCTGCAGATCCAGCAGT
CCGGCCGGTGGTCTAGCGGAGCCATGGTGGCCAGATACGGCAGAGCCATCCTGGCTAGGGATGGCGCTAT
GGCCCACAGCAGAGTGAAAACCAGATCCGCCCCCATGCAGTGGGGCAAGGACGAGAAGGACCCCAAGAAA
AAGCGGAAGGTGTGAGAATTCCTGTGCCTTCTAGTTGCCAGCCATCTGTTGTTTGCCCCTCCCCCGTGCC
TTCCTTGACCCTGGAAGGTGCCACTCCCACTGTCCTTTCCTAATAAAATGAGGAAATTGCATCGCATTGT
CTGAGTAGGTGTCATTCTATTCTGGGGGGTGGGGTGGGGCAGGACAGCAAGGGGGAGGATTGGGAAGACA
ATAGCAGGCATGCTGGGGATGCGGTGGGCTCTATGGCTTCTGAGGCGGAAAGAACCAGCTGGGGCTCTAG
GGGGTATCCCCACGCGCCCTGTAGCGTGTACCGCTGGGAGTTCGTAGACGGAAACAAACGCAGAATCCAA
GCGCGGCCGCCCAGGATACATAGATTACCACAACTCCGAGCCCTTCCACCGCTAGCGCACTCCTCAGGTG
CAGGCTGCCTATCAGAAGGTGGTGGCTGGTGTGGCCAATGCCCTGGCTCACAAATACCACTGAGATCTTT
TTCCCTCTGCCAAAAATTATGGGGACATCATGAAGCCCCTTGAGCATCTGACTTCTGGCTAATAAAGGAA
ATTTATTTTCATTGCAATAGTGTGTTGGAATTTTTTGTGTCTCTCACTCGGAAGGACATATGGGAGGGCA
AATCATTTAAAACATCAGAATGAGTATTTGGTTTAGAGTTTGGCAACATATGCCCATATGCTGGCTGCCA
TGAACAAAGGTTGGCTATAAAGAGGTCATCAGTATATGAAACAGCCCCCTGCTGTCCATTCCTTATTCCA
TAGAAAAGCCTTGACTTGAGGTTAGATTTTTTTTATATTTTGTTTTGTGTTATTTTTTTCTTTAACATCC
CTAAAATTTTCCTTACATGTTTTACTAGCCAGATTTTTCCTCCTCTCCTGACTACTCCCAGTCATAGCTG
TCCCTCTTCTCTTATGGAGATCCCTCGACCTGCAGCCCAAGCTTGGCGTAATCATGGTCATAGCTGTTTC
CTGTGTGAAATTGTTATCCGCTCACAATTCCACACAACATACGAGCCGGAAGCATAAAGTGTAAAGCCTG
GGGTGCCTAATGAGTGAGCTAACTCACATTAATTGCGTTGCGCTCACTGCCCGCTTTCCAGTCGGGAAAC
CTGTCGTGCCAGCGGATCCGCATCTCAATTAGTCAGCAACCATAGTCCCGCCCCTAACTCCGCCCAGTTC
CGCCCATTCTCCGCCCCATGGCTGACTAATTTTTTTTATTTATGCAGAGGCCGAGGCCGCCTCGGCCTCT
GAGCTATTCCAGAAGTAGTGAGGAGGCTTTTTTGGAGGCCTAGGCTTTTGCAAAAAGCTAACTTGTTTAT
TGCAGCTTATAATGGTTACAAATAAAGCAATAGCATCACAAATTTCACAAATAAAGCATTTTTTTCACTG
CATTCTAGTTGTGGTTTGTCCAAACTCATCAATGTATCTTATCATGTCTGGATCCGCTGCATTAATGAAT
CGGCCAACGCGCGGGGAGAGGCGGTTTGCGTATTGGGCGCTCTTCCGCTTCCTCGCTCACTGACTCGCTG
CGCTCGGTCGTTCGGCTGCGGCGAGCGGTATCAGCTCACTCAAAGGCGGTAATACGGTTATCCACAGAAT
CAGGGGATAACGCAGGAAAGAACATGTGAGCAAAAGGCCAGCAAAAGGCCAGGAACCGTAAAAAGGCCGC
GTTGCTGGCGTTTTTCCATAGGCTCCGCCCCCCTGACGAGCATCACAAAAATCGACGCTCAAGTCAGAGG
TGGCGAAACCCGACAGGACTATAAAGATACCAGGCGTTTCCCCCTGGAAGCTCCCTCGTGCGCTCTCCTG
TTCCGACCCTGCCGCTTACCGGATACCTGTCCGCCTTTCTCCCTTCGGGAAGCGTGGCGCTTTCTCATAG
CTCACGCTGTAGGTATCTCAGTTCGGTGTAGGTCGTTCGCTCCAAGCTGGGCTGTGTGCACGAACCCCCC
GTTCAGCCCGACCGCTGCGCCTTATCCGGTAACTATCGTCTTGAGTCCAACCCGGTAAGACACGACTTAT
CGCCACTGGCAGCAGCCACTGGTAACAGGATTAGCAGAGCGAGGTATGTAGGCGGTGCTACAGAGTTCTT
GAAGTGGTGGCCTAACTACGGCTACACTAGAAGAACAGTATTTGGTATCTGCGCTCTGCTGAAGCCAGTT
ACCTTCGGAAAAAGAGTTGGTAGCTCTTGATCCGGCAAACAAACCACCGCTGGTAGCGGTGGTTTTTTTG
TTTGCAAGCAGCAGATTACGCGCAGAAAAAAAGGATCTCAAGAAGATCCTTTGATCTTTTCTACGGGGTC
TGACGCTCAGTGGAACGAAAACTCACGTTAAGGGATTTTGGTCATGAGATTATCAAAAAGGATCTTCACC
TAGATCCTTTTAAATTAAAAATGAAGTTTTAAATCAATCTAAAGTATATATGAGTAAACTTGGTCTGACA
GTTACCAATGCTTAATCAGTGAGGCACCTATCTCAGCGATCTGTCTATTTCGTTCATCCATAGTTGCCTG
ACTCCCCGTCGTGTAGATAACTACGATACGGGAGGGCTTACCATCTGGCCCCAGTGCTGCAATGATACCG
CGAGACCCACGCTCACCGGCTCCAGATTTATCAGCAATAAACCAGCC
